>Addgene plasmid #226374 | pET-22b(+) pCopA sfgfp | addgene full sequence | sequence record 460522 | Addgene NGS Result
TTGAGGACCCGGCTAGGCTGGCGGGGTTGCCTTACTGGTTAGCAGAATGAATCACCGATACGCGAGCGAA
CGTGAAGCGACTGCTGCTGCAAAACGTCTGCGACCTGAGCAACAACATGAATGGTCTTCGGTTTCCGTGT
TTCGTAAAGTCTGGAAACGCGGAAGTCAGCGCCCTGCACCATTATGTTCCGGATCTGCATCGCAGGATGC
TGCTGGCTACCCTGTGGAACACCTACATCTGTATTAACGAAGCGCTGGCATTGACCCTGAGTGATTTTTC
TCTGGTCCCGCCGCATCCATACCGCCAGTTGTTTACCCTCACAACGTTCCAGTAACCGGGCATGTTCATC
ATCAGTAACCCGTATCGTGAGCATCCTCTCTCGTTTCATCGGTATCATTACCCCCATGAACAGAAATCCC
CCTTACACGGAGGCATCAGTGACCAAACAGGAAAAAACCGCCCTTAACATGGCCCGCTTTATCAGAAGCC
AGACATTAACGCTTCTGGAGAAACTCAACGAGCTGGACGCGGATGAACAGGCAGACATCTGTGAATCGCT
TCACGACCACGCTGATGAGCTTTACCGCAGCTGCCTCGCGCGTTTCGGTGATGACGGTGAAAACCTCTGA
CACATGCAGCTCCCGGAGACGGTCACAGCTTGTCTGTAAGCGGATGCCGGGAGCAGACAAGCCCGTCAGG
GCGCGTCAGCGGGTGTTGGCGGGTGTCGGGGCGCAGCCATGACCCAGTCACGTAGCGATAGCGGAGTGTA
TACTGGCTTAACTATGCGGCATCAGAGCAGATTGTACTGAGAGTGCACCATTGCGGTGTGAAATACCGCA
CAGATGCGTAAGGAGAAAATACCGCATCAGGCGCTCTTCCGCTTCCTCGCTCACTGACTCGCTGCGCTCG
GTCGTTCGGCTGCGGCGAGCGGTATCAGCTCACTCAAAGGCGGTAATACGGTTATCCACAGAATCAGGGG
ATAACGCAGGAAAGAACATGTGAGCAAAAGGCCAGCAAAAGGCCAGGAACCGTAAAAAGGCCGCGTTGCT
GGCGTTTTTCCATAGGCTCCGCCCCCCTGACGAGCATCACAAAAATCGACGCTCAAGTCAGAGGTGGCGA
AACCCGACAGGACTATAAAGATACCAGGCGTTTCCCCCTGGAAGCTCCCTCGTGCGCTCTCCTGTTCCGA
CCCTGCCGCTTACCGGATACCTGTCCGCCTTTCTCCCTTCGGGAAGCGTGGCGCTTTCTCATAGCTCACG
CTGTAGGTATCTCAGTTCGGTGTAGGTCGTTCGCTCCAAGCTGGGCTGTGTGCACGAACCCCCCGTTCAG
CCCGACCGCTGCGCCTTATCCGGTAACTATCGTCTTGAGTCCAACCCGGTAAGACACGACTTATCGCCAC
TGGCAGCAGCCACTGGTAACAGGATTAGCAGAGCGAGGTATGTAGGCGGTGCTACAGAGTTCTTGAAGTG
GTGGCCTAACTACGGCTACACTAGAAGGACAGTATTTGGTATCTGCGCTCTGCTGAAGCCAGTTACCTTC
GGAAAAAGAGTTGGTAGCTCTTGATCCGGCAAACAAACCACCGCTGGTAGCGGTGGTTTTTTTGTTTGCA
AGCAGCAGATTACGCGCAGAAAAAAAGGATCTCAAGAAGATCCTTTGATCTTTTCTACGGGGTCTGACGC
TCAGTGGAACGAAAACTCACGTTAAGGGATTTTGGTCATGAGATTATCAAAAAGGATCTTCACCTAGATC
CTTTTAAATTAAAAATGAAGTTTTAAATCAATCTAAAGTATATATGAGTAAACTTGGTCTGACAGTTACC
AATGCTTAATCAGTGAGGCACCTATCTCAGCGATCTGTCTATTTCGTTCATCCATAGTTGCCTGACTCCC
CGTCGTGTAGATAACTACGATACGGGAGGGCTTACCATCTGGCCCCAGTGCTGCAATGATACCGCGAGAC
CCACGCTCACCGGCTCCAGATTTATCAGCAATAAACCAGCCAGCCGGAAGGGCCGAGCGCAGAAGTGGTC
CTGCAACTTTATCCGCCTCCATCCAGTCTATTAATTGTTGCCGGGAAGCTAGAGTAAGTAGTTCGCCAGT
TAATAGTTTGCGCAACGTTGTTGCCATTGCTGCAGGCATCGTGGTGTCACGCTCGTCGTTTGGTATGGCT
TCATTCAGCTCCGGTTCCCAACGATCAAGGCGAGTTACATGATCCCCCATGTTGTGCAAAAAAGCGGTTA
GCTCCTTCGGTCCTCCGATCGTTGTCAGAAGTAAGTTGGCCGCAGTGTTATCACTCATGGTTATGGCAGC
ACTGCATAATTCTCTTACTGTCATGCCATCCGTAAGATGCTTTTCTGTGACTGGTGAGTACTCAACCAAG
TCATTCTGAGAATAGTGTATGCGGCGACCGAGTTGCTCTTGCCCGGCGTCAATACGGGATAATACCGCGC
CACATAGCAGAACTTTAAAAGTGCTCATCATTGGAAAACGTTCTTCGGGGCGAAAACTCTCAAGGATCTT
ACCGCTGTTGAGATCCAGTTCGATGTAACCCACTCGTGCACCCAACTGATCTTCAGCATCTTTTACTTTC
ACCAGCGTTTCTGGGTGAGCAAAAACAGGAAGGCAAAATGCCGCAAAAAAGGGAATAAGGGCGACACGGA
AATGTTGAATACTCATACTCTTCCTTTTTCAATATTATTGAAGCATTTATCAGGGTTATTGTCTCATGAG
CGGATACATATTTGAATGTATTTAGAAAAATAAACAAATAGGGGTTCCGCGCACATTTCCCCGAAAAGTG
CCACCTAAATTGTAAGCGTTAATATTTTGTTAAAATTCGCGTTAAATTTTTGTTAAATCAGCTCATTTTT
TAACCAATAGGCCGAAATCGGCAAAATCCCTTATAAATCAAAAGAATAGACCGAGATAGGGT
[37 nt withheld, positions 2933-2969]
AAAGAACGTGGACTCCAACGTCAAAGG
[49 nt withheld, positions 2997-3045]
T
[91 nt withheld, positions 3047-3137]
G
[124 nt withheld, positions 3139-3262]
CCCATTCGCCAATCCGGATATAGTTCCTCCTTTCAGCAAAAAACCCCTCAAGACCCGTTTAGAGGCCCCA
AGGGGTTATGCTAGTTATTGCTCAGCGGTGGCAGCAGCCAACTCAGCTTCCTTTCGGGCTTTGTTAGCAG
CCGGATCTCAGTGGTGGTGGTGGTGGTGCTCGAGTCATTTGTACAGTTCATCCATACCATGCGTGATGCC
CGCTGCGGTTACGAACTCCAGCAGAACCATATGATCGCGTTTCTCGTTCGGATCTTTAGACAGAACGCTT
TGCGTGCTCAGATAGTGATTGTCTGGCAGCAGAACAGGACCATCACCGATTGGAGTGTTTTGCTGGTAGT
GATCAGCCAGCTGCACGCTGCCATCCTCCACGTTGTGGCGAATTTTAAAATTCGCTTTAATGCCATTTTT
TTGTTTATCGGCGGTGATGTAAACATTGTGGCTGTTAAAATTGTATTCCAGCTTATGGCCCAGGATATTG
CCGTCTTCTTTAAAGTCAATGCCTTTCAGCTCAATGCGGTTTACCAGGGTATCGCCTTCAAATTTCACTT
CCGCACGCGTTTTGTACGTGCCGTCATCCTTAAAGGAAATCGTGCGTTCCTGCACATAGCCTTCCGGCAT
GGCGGACTTGAAGAAGTCATGCTGCTTCATATGGTCCGGATAACGAGCAAAGCACTGAACACCATAAGTC
AGCGTCGTTACCAGAGTCGGCCAAGGTACCGGCAGTTTACCAGTAGTACAGATGAACTTCAGCGTCAGTT
TACCATTAGTTGCGTCACCTTCACCCTCGCCACGCACGGAAAACTTATGACCGTTGACATCACCATCCAG
TTCCACCAGAATAGGGACGACACCAGTGAACAGCTCTTCGCCTTTACGCATGGTACCATCTCCTTCTTAA
AGTTAATTTTGACTGGCTGTGATAAAGGTTAAACCTTCCAGCAAGGGGAAGGTCAAGAAATTAATAAACC
AGGCGGGTAAAAGTCCGTAAAGATTAAAAAATCGGCTCGATTTGCATCAGGATTAGACATTTATCTCTTT
GTTTTCCTGTAGTTAAGTTGCGGGTGCTAAGTTAAATCAGGATGCCTGAAAATCGGCACCGGGGTGAGGA
ATTACCTCCCGCATCTATAAAAAGGAGTTAACAAAAGACGCGTCAGTGGGCTGATCATTAACTATCCGCT
GGATGACCAGGATGCCATTGCTGTGGAAGCTGCCTGCACTAATGTTCCGGCGTTATTTCTTGATGTCTCT
GACCAGACACCCATCAACAGTATTATTTTCTCCCATGAAGACGGTACGCGACTGGGCGTGGAGCATCTGG
TCGCATTGGGTCACCAGCAAATCGCGCTGTTAGCGGGCCCATTAAGTTCTGTCTCGGCGCGTCTGCGTCT
GGCTGGCTGGCATAAATATCTCACTCGCAATCAAATTCAGCCGATAGCGGAACGGGAAGGCGACTGGAGT
GCCATGTCCGGTTTTCAACAAACCATGCAAATGCTGAATGAGGGCATCGTTCCCACTGCGATGCTGGTTG
CCAACGATCAGATGGCGCTGGGCGCAATGCGCGCCATTACCGAGTCCGGGCTGCGCGTTGGTGCGGATAT
CTCGGTAGTGGGATACGACGATACCGAAGACAGCTCATGTTATATCCCGCCGTTAACCACCATCAAACAG
GATTTTCGCCTGCTGGGGCAAACCAGCGTGGACCGCTTGCTGCAACTCTCTCAGGGCCAGGCGGTGAAGG
GCAATCAGCTGTTGCCCGTCTCACTGGTGAAAAGAAAAACCACCCTGGCGCCCAATACGCAAACCGCCTC
TCCCCGCGCGTTGGCCGATTCATTAATGCAGCTGGCACGACAGGTTTCCCGACTGGAAAGCGGGCAGTGA
GCGCAACGCAATTAATGTAAGTTAGCTCACTCATTAGGCACCGGGATCTCGACCGATGCCCTTGAGAGCC
TTCAACCCAGTCAGCTCCTTCCGGTGGGCGCGGGGCATGACTATCGTCGCCGCACTTATGACTGTCTTCT
TTATCATGCAACTCGTAGGACAGGTGCCGGCAGCGCTCTGGGTCATTTTCGGCGAGGACCGCTTTCGCTG
GAGCGCGACGATGATCGGCCTGTCGCTTGCGGTATTCGGAATCTTGCACGCCCTCGCTCAAGCCTTCGTC
ACTGGTCCCGCCACCAAACGTTTCGGCGAGAAGCAGGCCATTATCGCCGGCATGGCGGCCCCACGGGTGC
GCATGATCGTGCTCCTGTCG
Features (pLannotate 1.2.2; 15 found; start..end, strand, type, name):
     42..422     -  CDS            YPB1_ECOLX: Protein predicted: Swiss-Prot protein existence level 4. From Escherichia coli.
    439..630     +  CDS            rop: Rop protein, which maintains plasmids at low copy number; rop
    732..871     +  misc_feature   bom: basis of mobility region from pBR322
   1057..1645    -  rep_origin     ori: high-copy-number ColE1/pMB1/pBR322/pUC origin of replication
   1816..2676    -  CDS            AmpR: β-lactamase; bla; confers resistance to ampicillin, carbenicillin, and related antibiotics
   2677..2781    -  promoter       AmpR promoter: bla
   2834..3262    -  rep_origin     f1 ori (sequence partly withheld): f1 bacteriophage origin of replication; arrow indicates direction of (+) strand synthesis
   3299..3346    -  terminator     T7 terminator: transcription terminator for bacteriophage T7 RNA polymerase
   3354..3403    -  CDS            SET1 (fragment): solubility-enhancement tag derived from T7 phage gene 10B
   3413..3430    -  CDS            9xHis (fragment): 9xHis affinity tag
   3440..4153    -  CDS            superfolder GFP: GFP variant that folds robustly even when fused to poorly folded proteins (Pédelacq et al., 2006)
   4161..4178    -  RBS            RBS (fragment): efficient ribosome binding site from bacteriophage T7 gene 10 (Olins and Rangwala, 1989)
   4420..5152    +  CDS            lacI (fragment): lac repressor; lacI; The lac repressor binds to the lac operator to inhibit transcription in E. coli. This inhibition can be relieved by adding lactose or isopropyl-β-D-thiogalactopyranoside (IPTG).
   5165..5186    +  protein_bind   CAP binding site: CAP binding activates transcription in the presence of cAMP. E. coli catabolite activator protein
   5201..5492    +  CDS            TcR (fragment): tetracycline efflux protein; tet; confers resistance to tetracycline
