[The description below was written by a language model from this plasmid's Addgene catalogue record and pLannotate feature annotations shown in this document.]
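Description:
pET-22b(+) pCopA sfgfp is a bacterial expression plasmid built on the pET-22b(+) backbone that serves as a whole-cell copper biosensor in E. coli. It is propagated through the ColE1/pMB1-type origin, accompanied by the pBR322-derived rop gene and bom region, and is selected with ampicillin via the bla gene and its own promoter. An f1 origin is also present, which allows single-stranded DNA production. The catalogue lists the plasmid as high copy.

The payload, introduced by Gibson assembly, is superfolder GFP placed under the copper-responsive pCopA promoter, the promoter of the E. coli copA copper efflux gene. The record describes this version as using the native ribosome binding site. In such a circuit, rising intracellular copper activates transcription from pCopA, presumably through the host's endogenous copper-responsive regulator because no regulator gene is annotated on the plasmid, so fluorescence reports the presence of copper ions. The sfGFP reading frame continues into the backbone's C-terminal His tag (detected as a six-codon fragment) and is followed by the T7 terminator. The pCopA promoter itself is not annotated, but the unannotated gap upstream of sfGFP is where it would be expected. A short match to the T7 gene 10 RBS is also called just upstream of the coding sequence. No T7 promoter or lac operator is annotated, and lacI appears only as a fragment.

The sequenced record is 5,522 nt, notably shorter than the 6,533 bp total stated in the catalogue, and the record does not explain this difference. The plasmid was made for work on portable whole-cell sensing using engineered bacteria.
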