Addgene plasmid #226374: pET-22b(+) pCopA sfgfp
Purpose: Plasmid carries copper sensor circuit genes for whole-cell sensing of copper ions with native RBS (ribosome binding site).
Depositing lab: Urartu Seker. Depositing organization: Bilkent University UNAM, Nanotechnology Research Center. Publication: Genetically engineered bacterial biofilm materials enhances portable whole cell sensing. Koksaldi IC, Avci E, Kose S, Ozkul G, Kehribar ES, Safak Seker UO. Biosens Bioelectron. 2024 Aug 10;264:116644. doi: 10.1016/j.bios.2024.116644. PubMed 39137519.
Backbone
  Vector backbone: pET-22b(+)
  Backbone size w/o insert (bp): 5526
  Total vector size (bp): 6533
  Vector type: Bacterial Expression
Growth in bacteria
  Bacterial resistance: Ampicillin, 100 μg/mL
  Growth temperature: 37°C
  Growth strain: DH5alpha
  Copy number: High Copy
Gene/Insert
  Gene/Insert name: sfGFP
  Species: E.coli
  Insert size (bp): 1007
  Promoter: pCopA
  Tag / fusion protein: 6x HisTag (C terminal on backbone)
  Cloning method: Gibson Cloning
  Sequencing primers: 5′ GCAGCAGCCAACTCAGCTTCC
Terms and licenses: Academic/Nonprofit Terms; Industry Terms: Not Available to Industry
How to cite: pET-22b(+) pCopA sfgfp was a gift from Urartu Seker (Addgene plasmid # 226374 ; http://n2t.net/addgene:226374 ; RRID:Addgene_226374)
